>Addgene plasmid #70798 | pFOSGE_COF1C04 | depositor partial sequence | sequence record 126740 | insert
ATGACCACGCGTGGAATTCGGTGCAAGAAGTCCACATTGACGGAGTTGAAAATCGCCGTGATCGGAGCGC
CCAGTGTTGGCAAAAGCGCCCTAATTGTGCGTTTCTTGACAAAGCGTTACATCGGGGAGTACGATCATCA
GACTGAGAATCGCTACAAGCACGAGGCTATGGTGGATGGCGAACCGGTGCTCTTTGAAATACTAGACACA
TGTCCCAAGGCTGAAGACGAATACCCCAATGCAGCTGAGCTCGTTCAGTGGGCCGATGGCCTATTGCTGG
TCTACTCGATAACAGATCGCAAGAGTTTCAACTATATACGCCGTGCCAAATCCGATCTTCAGTCCGATAC
ACCCGTCCAACTTTGTGCCAACAAAGTGGATATGGTGCACCTGCGCCAGGTGAGCCGCGACGAGGGCGAA
ATCCTGGCCAAGGACTTTGAGTGCAAGTTCAGCGAGGTCTCCGCCGCCGACCACGTCGACCAGGTGGCCG
AGGTTTTCAACGAGCTGTGCAAAGAGGTGCTGGCCTCCAAGCGCAAGTCCAAGCAGAGTCTGCTGGAAAG
GATGCTCGGTGGAGCACGACCCTACAGCCGAGGGAAGAGCGACAGCAATTTGCCAAAAGAC
