>Addgene plasmid #70798 | pFOSGE_COF1C04 | addgene partial sequence | sequence record 130751 | M13-F20 5'-TGTAAAACGACGGCCAGT-3'
GATTTTATTTTGACTGATAGTGACCTGTTCGTTGCAACAAATTGATGAGCAATGCTTTTTTATAATGCCA
ACTTTGTACAAAAAAGCAGGCTTCATGACCACGCGTGGAATTCGGTGCAAGAAGTCCACATTGACGGAGT
TGAAAATCGCCGTGATCGGAGCGCCCAGTGTTGGCAAAAGCGCCCTAATTGTGCGTTTCTTGACAAAGCG
TTACATCGGGGAGTACGATCATCAGACTGAGAATCGCTACAAGCACGAGGCTATGGTGGATGGCGAACCG
GTGCTCTTTGAAATACTAGACACATGTCCCAAGGCTGAAGACGAATACCCCAATGCAGCTGAGCTCGTTC
AGTGGGCCGATGGCCTATTGCTGGTCTACTCGATAACAGATCGCAAGAGTTTCAACTATATACGCCGTGC
CAAATCCGATCTTCAGTCCGATACACCCGTCCAACTTTGTGCCAACAAAGTGGATATGGTGCACCTGCGC
CAGGTGAGCCGCGACGAGGGCGAAATCCTGGCCAAGGACTTTGAGTGCAAGTTCAGCGAGGTCTCCGCCG
CCGACCACGTCGACCAGGTGGCCGAGGTTTTCAACGAGCTGTGCAAAGAGGTGCTGGCCTCCAAGCGCAA
GTCCAAGCAGAGTCTGCTGGAAAGGATGCTCGGTGGAGCACGACCCTACAGCCGAGGGAAGAGCGACAGC
AATTTGCCAAAAGACGACCCAGCTTTCTTGTACAAAGTTGGCATTATAAGAAAGCATTGCTTATCAATTT
GTTGCAACGAACAGGTCACTATCAGTCAAAATAAAATCATTATTTGCCATCCAGCTGATATCCCCTATAG
TGAGTCGTATTACATGGTCATAGCTGTTTCCTGGCAGCTCTGGCCCGTGTCTCAAAATCTCTGATGTTAC
ATTGCACAAGATAAAAATATATCATCATGAACAATAAAACTGTCTGCTTACATAAACAGTAATACAAGGG
GTGTTATGAGCCATATTCAACGGGAAACGTC
