>Addgene plasmid #70798 | pFOSGE_COF1C04 | addgene partial sequence | sequence record 130752 | M13-Rev 5'-CAGGAAACAGCTATGACC-3'
GCTGGATGGCAAATAATGATTTTATTTTGACTGATAGTGACCTGTTCGTTGCAACAAATTGATAAGCAAT
GCTTTCTTATAATGCCAACTTTGTACAAGAAAGCTGGGTCGTCTTTTGGCAAATTGCTGTCGCTCTTCCC
TCGGCTGTAGGGTCGTGCTCCACCGAGCATCCTTTCCAGCAGACTCTGCTTGGACTTGCGCTTGGAGGCC
AGCACCTCTTTGCACAGCTCGTTGAAAACCTCGGCCACCTGGTCGACGTGGTCGGCGGCGGAGACCTCGC
TGAACTTGCACTCAAAGTCCTTGGCCAGGATTTCGCCCTCGTCGCGGCTCACCTGGCGCAGGTGCACCAT
ATCCACTTTGTTGGCACAAAGTTGGACGGGTGTATCGGACTGAAGATCGGATTTGGCACGGCGTATATAG
TTGAAACTCTTGCGATCTGTTATCGAGTAGACCAGCAATAGGCCATCGGCCCACTGAACGAGCTCAGCTG
CATTGGGGTATTCGTCTTCAGCCTTGGGACATGTGTCTAGTATTTCAAAGAGCACCGGTTCGCCATCCAC
CATAGCCTCGTGCTTGTAGCGATTCTCAGTCTGATGATCGTACTCCCCGATGTAACGCTTTGTCAAGAAA
CGCACAATTAGGGCGCTTTTGCCAACACTGGGCGCTCCGATCACGGCGATTTTCAACTCCGTCAATGTGG
ACTTCTTGCACCGAATTCCACGCGTGGTCATGAAGCCTGCTTTTTTGTACAAAGTTGGCATTATAAGAAA
GCATTGCTCATCAATTTGTTGCAACGAACAGGTCACTATCAGTCAAAATAAAATCATTATTTGGGGCCCG
