[The description below was written by a language model from this plasmid's Addgene catalogue record.]
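Description:
pFOSGE_COF1C04 is a Gateway entry clone built on the commercial pDONR221 donor backbone and carrying the Drosophila melanogaster gene CG8519 (FBgn0035711, transcript FBtr0076942) as a 621 bp insert. It is a bacterial cloning vector, maintained at high copy number in standard E. coli hosts such as DH5alpha and selected with kanamycin. The insert was introduced by Gateway recombination. In a pDONR221-derived entry clone this normally means that the donor vector's counter-selectable cassette has been replaced by the gene of interest, leaving it flanked by attL recombination sites. The record itself provides no feature table, so the exact site arrangement, reading-frame details and the presence or absence of a stop codon are not stated. M13 forward and reverse primer sites in the backbone flank the insert and are used to verify it by sequencing.

As an entry clone, the plasmid is not an expression construct. The record lists no promoter, tag or reporter acting on the insert, and none would be expected in this type of vector. Its role is to act as a shuttle from which the CG8519 sequence can be transferred by LR recombination into any compatible destination vector, which then supplies the promoter, fusion partners and host-specific elements. The clone was deposited in connection with a study of transcriptional regulators and their context-dependent regulatory functions in the fly. This suggests it belongs to a systematic collection of factor clones, although the record does not describe the specific downstream destination vectors or assays used.
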