Addgene plasmid #70798: pFOSGE_COF1C04
Purpose: Gateway entry clone
Depositing lab: Alexander Stark. Depositing organization: Research Institute of Molecular Pathology (IMP). Publication: Transcriptional regulators form diverse groups with context-dependent regulatory functions. Stampfel G, Kazmar T, Frank O, Wienerroither S, Reiter F, Stark A. Nature. 2015 Nov 9. doi: 10.1038/nature15545. PubMed 26550828.
Backbone
  Vector backbone: pDONR221
  Backbone manufacturer: Invitrogen
  Backbone size w/o insert (bp): 4762
  Vector type: Gateway entry vector
Growth in bacteria
  Bacterial resistance: Kanamycin, 50 μg/mL
  Growth temperature: 37°C
  Growth strain: DH5alpha
  Copy number: High Copy
Gene/Insert
  Gene/Insert name: CG8519 (alt names: FBgn0035711; CG8519, FBtr0076942)
  Species: D. melanogaster (fly)
  Insert size (bp): 621
  Entrez Gene: CG8519 (a.k.a. Dmel\CG8519)
  Cloning method: Gateway Cloning
  Sequencing primers: 5′ M13-F20; 3′ M13R
Terms and licenses: Academic/Nonprofit Terms; Industry Terms: Not Available to Industry
How to cite: pFOSGE_COF1C04 was a gift from Alexander Stark (Addgene plasmid # 70798 ; http://n2t.net/addgene:70798 ; RRID:Addgene_70798)
